LOCUS       Exported 7489 bp ds-DNA circular SYN 13-MAY-2021
DEFINITION  Bacterial expression of His-tagged KPNB1 in the pET28 protein
            expression backbone.
ACCESSION   .
VERSION     .
KEYWORDS    pET28-KPNB1
SOURCE      synthetic DNA construct
  ORGANISM  synthetic DNA construct
REFERENCE   1 (bases 1 to 7489)
  TITLE     Simon lab plasmids
REFERENCE   2 (bases 1 to 7489)
  AUTHORS   .
  TITLE     Direct Submission
  JOURNAL   Exported May 13, 2021 from SnapGene Server 1.1.58
            http://www.snapgene.com
FEATURES             Location/Qualifiers
     source          1..7489
                     /organism="synthetic DNA construct"
                     /mol_type="other DNA"
     primer_bind     45..67
                     /label=pGEX 3'
                     /note="pGEX vectors, reverse primer"
     CDS             complement(61..252)
                     /codon_start=1
                     /gene="rop"
                     /product="Rop protein, which maintains plasmids at low copy
                     number"
                     /label=rop
                     /translation="MTKQEKTALNMARFIRSQTLTLLEKLNELDADEQADICESLHDHA
                     DELYRSCLARFGDDGENL"
     CDS             complement(1061..2143)
                     /codon_start=1
                     /gene="lacI"
                     /product="lac repressor"
                     /label=lacI
                     /note="The lac repressor binds to the lac operator to
                     inhibit transcription in E. coli. This inhibition can be
                     relieved by adding lactose or
                     isopropyl-beta-D-thiogalactopyranoside (IPTG)."
                     /translation="MKPVTLYDVAEYAGVSYQTVSRVVNQASHVSAKTREKVEAAMAEL
                     NYIPNRVAQQLAGKQSLLIGVATSSLALHAPSQIVAAIKSRADQLGASVVVSMVERSGV
                     EACKAAVHNLLAQRVSGLIINYPLDDQDAIAVEAACTNVPALFLDVSDQTPINSIIFSH
                     EDGTRLGVEHLVALGHQQIALLAGPLSSVSARLRLAGWHKYLTRNQIQPIAEREGDWSA
                     MSGFQQTMQMLNEGIVPTAMLVANDQMALGAMRAITESGLRVGADISVVGYDDTEDSSC
                     YIPPLTTIKQDFRLLGQTSVDRLLQLSQGQAVKGNQLLPVSLVKRKTTLAPNTQTASPR
                     ALADSLMQLARQVSRLESGQ"
     primer_bind     2105..2124
                     /label=LacI-R
                     /note="LacI, reverse primer"
     promoter        complement(2144..2221)
                     /gene="lacI"
                     /label=lacI promoter
     primer_bind     2427..2446
                     /label=pBRrevBam
                     /note="pBR322 vectors, tet region, downstream of BamHI,
                     reverse primer"
     primer_bind     2530..2549
                     /label=T7
                     /note="T7 promoter, forward primer"
     promoter        2530..2548
                     /label=T7 promoter
                     /note="promoter for bacteriophage T7 RNA polymerase"
     protein_bind    2549..2573
                     /label=lac operator
                     /bound_moiety="lac repressor encoded by lacI"
                     /note="The lac repressor binds to the lac operator to
                     inhibit transcription in E. coli. This inhibition can be
                     relieved by adding lactose or
                     isopropyl-beta-D-thiogalactopyranoside (IPTG)."
     RBS             2588..2610
                     /note="efficient ribosome binding site from bacteriophage
                     T7 gene 10 (Olins and Rangwala, 1989)"
     CDS             2629..2646
                     /codon_start=1
                     /product="6xHis affinity tag"
                     /label=6xHis
                     /translation="HHHHHH"
     CDS             2656..2673
                     /codon_start=1
                     /product="thrombin recognition and cleavage site"
                     /label=thrombin site
                     /translation="LVPRGS"
     CDS             4879..4896
                     /codon_start=1
                     /product="6xHis affinity tag"
                     /label=6xHis
                     /translation="HHHHHH"
     primer_bind     complement(4949..4967)
                     /label=T7 Term
                     /note="T7 terminator, reverse primer"
     terminator      4963..5010
                     /label=T7 terminator
                     /note="transcription terminator for bacteriophage T7 RNA
                     polymerase"
     rep_origin      5047..5502
                     /direction=RIGHT
                     /label=f1 ori
                     /note="f1 bacteriophage origin of replication; arrow
                     indicates direction of (+) strand synthesis"
     primer_bind     complement(5134..5153)
                     /label=F1ori-R
                     /note="F1 origin, reverse primer"
     primer_bind     5344..5365
                     /label=F1ori-F
                     /note="F1 origin, forward primer"
     CDS             complement(5595..6410)
                     /codon_start=1
                     /gene="aph(3')-Ia"
                     /product="aminoglycoside phosphotransferase"
                     /label=KanR
                     /note="confers resistance to kanamycin in bacteria or G418
                     (Geneticin(R)) in eukaryotes"
                     /translation="MSHIQRETSCSRPRLNSNMDADLYGYKWARDNVGQSGATIYRLYG
                     KPDAPELFLKHGKGSVANDVTDEMVRLNWLTEFMPLPTIKHFIRTPDDAWLLTTAIPGK
                     TAFQVLEEYPDSGENIVDALAVFLRRLHSIPVCNCPFNSDRVFRLAQAQSRMNNGLVDA
                     SDFDDERNGWPVEQVWKEMHKLLPFSPDSVVTHGDFSLDNLIFDEGKLIGCIDVGRVGI
                     ADRYQDLAILWNCLGEFSPSLQKRLFQKYGIDNPDMNKLQFHLMLDEFF"
     primer_bind     6318..6337
                     /label=Kan-R
                     /note="Kanamycin resistance gene, reverse primer"
     primer_bind     6402..6421
                     /label=pENTR-R
                     /note="pENTR vectors, reverse primer"
     rep_origin      6532..7120
                     /direction=RIGHT
                     /label=ori
                     /note="high-copy-number ColE1/pMB1/pBR322/pUC origin of
                     replication"
     primer_bind     7021..7040
                     /label=pBR322ori-F
                     /note="pBR322 origin, forward primer"
     primer_bind     7274..7291
                     /label=L4440
                     /note="L4440 vector, forward primer"
     misc_feature    7306..7448
                     /label=bom
                     /note="basis of mobility region from pBR322"
     primer_bind     complement(7374..7393)
                     /label=pRS-marker
                     /note="pRS vectors, use to sequence yeast selectable
                     marker"
ORIGIN
        1 ttgtctgctc ccggcatccg cttacagaca agctgtgacc gtctccggga gctgcatgtg
       61 tcagaggttt tcaccgtcat caccgaaacg cgcgaggcag ctgcggtaaa gctcatcagc
      121 gtggtcgtga agcgattcac agatgtctgc ctgttcatcc gcgtccagct cgttgagttt
      181 ctccagaagc gttaatgtct ggcttctgat aaagcgggcc atgttaaggg cggttttttc
      241 ctgtttggtc actgatgcct ccgtgtaagg gggatttctg ttcatggggg taatgatacc
      301 gatgaaacga gagaggatgc tcacgatacg ggttactgat gatgaacatg cccggttact
      361 ggaacgttgt gagggtaaac aactggcggt atggatgcgg cgggaccaga gaaaaatcac
      421 tcagggtcaa tgccagcgct tcgttaatac agatgtaggt gttccacagg gtagccagca
      481 gcatcctgcg atgcagatcc ggaacataat ggtgcagggc gctgacttcc gcgtttccag
      541 actttacgaa acacggaaac cgaagaccat tcatgttgtt gctcaggtcg cagacgtttt
      601 gcagcagcag tcgcttcacg ttcgctcgcg tatcggtgat tcattctgct aaccagtaag
      661 gcaaccccgc cagcctagcc gggtcctcaa cgacaggagc acgatcatgc gcacccgtgg
      721 ggccgccatg ccggcgataa tggcctgctt ctcgccgaaa cgtttggtgg cgggaccagt
      781 gacgaaggct tgagcgaggg cgtgcaagat tccgaatacc gcaagcgaca ggccgatcat
      841 cgtcgcgctc cagcgaaagc ggtcctcgcc gaaaatgacc cagagcgctg ccggcacctg
      901 tcctacgagt tgcatgataa agaagacagt cataagtgcg gcgacgatag tcatgccccg
      961 cgcccaccgg aaggagctga ctgggttgaa ggctctcaag ggcatcggtc gagatcccgg
     1021 tgcctaatga gtgagctaac ttacattaat tgcgttgcgc tcactgcccg ctttccagtc
     1081 gggaaacctg tcgtgccagc tgcattaatg aatcggccaa cgcgcgggga gaggcggttt
     1141 gcgtattggg cgccagggtg gtttttcttt tcaccagtga gacgggcaac agctgattgc
     1201 ccttcaccgc ctggccctga gagagttgca gcaagcggtc cacgctggtt tgccccagca
     1261 ggcgaaaatc ctgtttgatg gtggttaacg gcgggatata acatgagctg tcttcggtat
     1321 cgtcgtatcc cactaccgag atatccgcac caacgcgcag cccggactcg gtaatggcgc
     1381 gcattgcgcc cagcgccatc tgatcgttgg caaccagcat cgcagtggga acgatgccct
     1441 cattcagcat ttgcatggtt tgttgaaaac cggacatggc actccagtcg ccttcccgtt
     1501 ccgctatcgg ctgaatttga ttgcgagtga gatatttatg ccagccagcc agacgcagac
     1561 gcgccgagac agaacttaat gggcccgcta acagcgcgat ttgctggtga cccaatgcga
     1621 ccagatgctc cacgcccagt cgcgtaccgt cttcatggga gaaaataata ctgttgatgg
     1681 gtgtctggtc agagacatca agaaataacg ccggaacatt agtgcaggca gcttccacag
     1741 caatggcatc ctggtcatcc agcggatagt taatgatcag cccactgacg cgttgcgcga
     1801 gaagattgtg caccgccgct ttacaggctt cgacgccgct tcgttctacc atcgacacca
     1861 ccacgctggc acccagttga tcggcgcgag atttaatcgc cgcgacaatt tgcgacggcg
     1921 cgtgcagggc cagactggag gtggcaacgc caatcagcaa cgactgtttg cccgccagtt
     1981 gttgtgccac gcggttggga atgtaattca gctccgccat cgccgcttcc actttttccc
     2041 gcgttttcgc agaaacgtgg ctggcctggt tcaccacgcg ggaaacggtc tgataagaga
     2101 caccggcata ctctgcgaca tcgtataacg ttactggttt cacattcacc accctgaatt
     2161 gactctcttc cgggcgctat catgccatac cgcgaaaggt tttgcgccat tcgatggtgt
     2221 ccgggatctc gacgctctcc cttatgcgac tcctgcatta ggaagcagcc cagtagtagg
     2281 ttgaggccgt tgagcaccgc cgccgcaagg aatggtgcat gcaaggagat ggcgcccaac
     2341 agtcccccgg ccacggggcc tgccaccata cccacgccga aacaagcgct catgagcccg
     2401 aagtggcgag cccgatcttc cccatcggtg atgtcggcga tataggcgcc agcaaccgca
     2461 cctgtggcgc cggtgatgcc ggccacgatg cgtccggcgt agaggatcga gatctcgatc
     2521 ccgcgaaatt aatacgactc actatagggg aattgtgagc ggataacaat tcccctctag
     2581 aaataatttt gtttaacttt aagaaggaga tataccatgg gcagcagcca tcatcatcat
     2641 catcacagca gcggcctggt gccgcgcggc agccatatga aggagtcgac attggaagcc
     2701 atcggttata tttgccaaga tatagaccca gagcagctac aagataaatc caatgagatt
     2761 ctgactgcca taatccaggg gatgaggaaa gaagagccta gtaataatgt gaagctagct
     2821 gctacgaatg cactcctgaa ctcattggag ttcaccaaag caaactttga taaagagtct
     2881 gaaaggcact ttattatgca ggtggtctgt gaagccacac agtgtccaga tacgagggta
     2941 cgagtggctg ctttacagaa tctggtgaag ataatgtcct tatattatca gtacatggag
     3001 acatatatgg gtcctgctct ttttgcaatc acaatcgaag caatgaaaag tgacattgat
     3061 gaggtggctt tacaagggat agaattctgg tccaatgtct gtgatgagga aatggatttg
     3121 gccattgaag cttcagaggc agcagaacaa ggacggcccc ctgagcacac cagcaagttt
     3181 tatgcgaagg gagcactaca gtatctggtt ccaatcctca cacagacact aactaaacag
     3241 gacgaaaatg atgatgacga tgactggaac ccctgcaaag cagcaggggt gtgcctcatg
     3301 cttctggcca cctgctgtga agatgacatt gtcccacatg tcctcccctt cattaaagaa
     3361 cacatcaaga acccagattg gcggtaccgg gatgcagcag tgatggcttt tggttgtatc
     3421 ttggaaggac cagagcccag tcagctcaaa ccactagtta tacaggctat gcccacccta
     3481 atagaattaa tgaaagaccc cagtgtagtt gttcgagata cagctgcatg gactgtaggc
     3541 agaatttgtg agctgcttcc tgaagctgcc atcaatgatg tctacttggc tcccctgcta
     3601 cagtgtctga ttgagggtct cagtgctgaa cccagagtgg cttcaaatgt gtgctgggct
     3661 ttctccagtc tggctgaagc tgcttatgaa gctgcagacg ttgctgatga tcaggaagaa
     3721 ccagctactt actgcttatc ttcttcattt gaactcatag ttcagaagct cctagagact
     3781 acagacagac ctgatggaca ccagaacaac ctgaggagtt ctgcatatga atctctgatg
     3841 gaaattgtga aaaacagtgc caaggattgt tatcctgctg tccagaaaac gactttggtc
     3901 atcatggaac gactgcaaca ggttcttcag atggagtcac atatccagag cacatccgat
     3961 agaatccagt tcaatgacct tcagtcttta ctctgtgcaa ctcttcagaa tgttcttcgg
     4021 aaagtgcaac atcaagatgc tttgcagatc tctgatgtgg ttatggcctc cctgttaagg
     4081 atgttccaaa gcacagctgg gtctggggga gtacaagagg atgccctgat ggcagttagc
     4141 acactggtgg aagtgttggg tggtgaattc ctcaagtaca tggaggcctt taaacccttc
     4201 ctgggcattg gattaaaaaa ttatgctgaa taccaggttt gtttggcagc tgtgggctta
     4261 gtgggagact tgtgccgtgc cctgcaatcc aacatcatac ctttctgtga cgaggtgatg
     4321 cagctgcttc tggaaaattt ggggaatgag aacgtccaca ggtctgtgaa gccgcagatt
     4381 ctgtcagtgt ttggtgatat tgcccttgct attggaggag agtttaaaaa atacttagag
     4441 gttgtattga atactcttca gcaggcctcc caagcccagg tggacaagtc agactatgac
     4501 atggtggatt atctgaatga gctaagggaa agctgcttgg aagcctatac tggaatcgtc
     4561 cagggattaa agggggatca ggagaacgta cacccggatg tgatgctggt acaacccaga
     4621 gtagaattta ttctgtcttt cattgaccac attgctggag atgaggatca cacagatgga
     4681 gtagtagctt gtgctgctgg actaataggg gacttatgta cagcatttgg gaaggatgta
     4741 ctgaaattag tagaagctag gccaatgatc catgaattgt taactgaagg gcggagatcg
     4801 aagactaaca aagcaaaaac ccttgctaca tgggcaacaa aagaactgag gaaactgaag
     4861 aaccaagctt gactcgagca ccaccaccac caccactgag atccggctgc taacaaagcc
     4921 cgaaaggaag ctgagttggc tgctgccacc gctgagcaat aactagcata accccttggg
     4981 gcctctaaac gggtcttgag gggttttttg ctgaaaggag gaactatatc cggattggcg
     5041 aatgggnnnn nnnnnnnnnn nnnnnnnnnn nnnnnnnnnn nnnnnnnnnn nnnnnnnnnn
     5101 nnnnnnnnnn nnnnnnnnnn nnnnnnnnnn nnnnnnnnnn nnnnnnnnnn nnnnnnnnnn
     5161 nnnnnnnnnn cnnnnnnnnn nnnnnnnnnn nnnnnnnnnn nnnnnnnnnn nnnnnnnnnn
     5221 nnnnnnnnnn nnnnnnnnnn nnnnnnnnnn nnnnnnnnnn nnannnnnnn nnnnnnnnnn
     5281 nnnnnnnnnn nnnnnnnnnn nnnnnnnnnn nncctttgac gttggagtcc acgttctttn
     5341 nnnnnnnnnn nnnnnnnnnn nnnnnnnnnn nnnnnnaccc tatctcggtc tattcttttg
     5401 atttataagg gattttgccg atttcggcct attggttaaa aaatgagctg atttaacaaa
     5461 aatttaacgc gaattttaac aaaatattaa cgtttacaat ttcaggtggc acttttcggg
     5521 gaaatgtgcg cggaacccct atttgtttat ttttctaaat acattcaaat atgtatccgc
     5581 tcatgaatta attcttagaa aaactcatcg agcatcaaat gaaactgcaa tttattcata
     5641 tcaggattat caataccata tttttgaaaa agccgtttct gtaatgaagg agaaaactca
     5701 ccgaggcagt tccataggat ggcaagatcc tggtatcggt ctgcgattcc gactcgtcca
     5761 acatcaatac aacctattaa tttcccctcg tcaaaaataa ggttatcaag tgagaaatca
     5821 ccatgagtga cgactgaatc cggtgagaat ggcaaaagtt tatgcatttc tttccagact
     5881 tgttcaacag gccagccatt acgctcgtca tcaaaatcac tcgcatcaac caaaccgtta
     5941 ttcattcgtg attgcgcctg agcgagacga aatacgcgat cgctgttaaa aggacaatta
     6001 caaacaggaa tcgaatgcaa ccggcgcagg aacactgcca gcgcatcaac aatattttca
     6061 cctgaatcag gatattcttc taatacctgg aatgctgttt tcccggggat cgcagtggtg
     6121 agtaaccatg catcatcagg agtacggata aaatgcttga tggtcggaag aggcataaat
     6181 tccgtcagcc agtttagtct gaccatctca tctgtaacat cattggcaac gctacctttg
     6241 ccatgtttca gaaacaactc tggcgcatcg ggcttcccat acaatcgata gattgtcgca
     6301 cctgattgcc cgacattatc gcgagcccat ttatacccat ataaatcagc atccatgttg
     6361 gaatttaatc gcggcctaga gcaagacgtt tcccgttgaa tatggctcat aacacccctt
     6421 gtattactgt ttatgtaagc agacagtttt attgttcatg accaaaatcc cttaacgtga
     6481 gttttcgttc cactgagcgt cagaccccgt agaaaagatc aaaggatctt cttgagatcc
     6541 tttttttctg cgcgtaatct gctgcttgca aacaaaaaaa ccaccgctac cagcggtggt
     6601 ttgtttgccg gatcaagagc taccaactct ttttccgaag gtaactggct tcagcagagc
     6661 gcagatacca aatactgtcc ttctagtgta gccgtagtta ggccaccact tcaagaactc
     6721 tgtagcaccg cctacatacc tcgctctgct aatcctgtta ccagtggctg ctgccagtgg
     6781 cgataagtcg tgtcttaccg ggttggactc aagacgatag ttaccggata aggcgcagcg
     6841 gtcgggctga acggggggtt cgtgcacaca gcccagcttg gagcgaacga cctacaccga
     6901 actgagatac ctacagcgtg agctatgaga aagcgccacg cttcccgaag ggagaaaggc
     6961 ggacaggtat ccggtaagcg gcagggtcgg aacaggagag cgcacgaggg agcttccagg
     7021 gggaaacgcc tggtatcttt atagtcctgt cgggtttcgc cacctctgac ttgagcgtcg
     7081 atttttgtga tgctcgtcag gggggcggag cctatggaaa aacgccagca acgcggcctt
     7141 tttacggttc ctggcctttt gctggccttt tgctcacatg ttctttcctg cgttatcccc
     7201 tgattctgtg gataaccgta ttaccgcctt tgagtgagct gataccgctc gccgcagccg
     7261 aacgaccgag cgcagcgagt cagtgagcga ggaagcggaa gagcgcctga tgcggtattt
     7321 tctccttacg catctgtgcg gtatttcaca ccgcatatat ggtgcactct cagtacaatc
     7381 tgctctgatg ccgcatagtt aagccagtat acactccgct atcgctacgt gactgggtca
     7441 tggctgcgcc ccgacacccg ccaacacccg ctgacgcgcc ctgacgggc
//
