>Addgene plasmid #163441 | pET28-KPNB1 | addgene full sequence | sequence record 321653 | Addgene NGS Result
GGGCAACAGCTGATTGCCCTTCACCGCCTGGCCCTGAGAGAGTTGCAGCAAGCGGTCCACGCTGGTTTGC
CCCAGCAGGCGAAAATCCTGTTTGATGGTGGTTAACGGCGGGATATAACATGAGCTGTCTTCGGTATCGT
CGTATCCCACTACCGAGATATCCGCACCAACGCGCAGCCCGGACTCGGTAATGGCGCGCATTGCGCCCAG
CGCCATCTGATCGTTGGCAACCAGCATCGCAGTGGGAACGATGCCCTCATTCAGCATTTGCATGGTTTGT
TGAAAACCGGACATGGCACTCCAGTCGCCTTCCCGTTCCGCTATCGGCTGAATTTGATTGCGAGTGAGAT
ATTTATGCCAGCCAGCCAGACGCAGACGCGCCGAGACAGAACTTAATGGGCCCGCTAACAGCGCGATTTG
CTGGTGACCCAATGCGACCAGATGCTCCACGCCCAGTCGCGTACCGTCTTCATGGGAGAAAATAATACTG
TTGATGGGTGTCTGGTCAGAGACATCAAGAAATAACGCCGGAACATTAGTGCAGGCAGCTTCCACAGCAA
TGGCATCCTGGTCATCCAGCGGATAGTTAATGATCAGCCCACTGACGCGTTGCGCGAGAAGATTGTGCAC
CGCCGCTTTACAGGCTTCGACGCCGCTTCGTTCTACCATCGACACCACCACGCTGGCACCCAGTTGATCG
GCGCGAGATTTAATCGCCGCGACAATTTGCGACGGCGCGTGCAGGGCCAGACTGGAGGTGGCAACGCCAA
TCAGCAACGACTGTTTGCCCGCCAGTTGTTGTGCCACGCGGTTGGGAATGTAATTCAGCTCCGCCATCGC
CGCTTCCACTTTTTCCCGCGTTTTCGCAGAAACGTGGCTGGCCTGGTTCACCACGCGGGAAACGGTCTGA
TAAGAGACACCGGCATACTCTGCGACATCGTATAACGTTACTGGTTTCACATTCACCACCCTGAATTGAC
TCTCTTCCGGGCGCTATCATGCCATACCGCGAAAGGTTTTGCGCCATTCGATGGTGTCCGGGATCTCGAC
GCTCTCCCTTATGCGACTCCTGCATTAGGAAGCAGCCCAGTAGTAGGTTGAGGCCGTTGAGCACCGCCGC
CGCAAGGAATGGTGCATGCAAGGAGATGGCGCCCAACAGTCCCCCGGCCACGGGGCCTGCCACCATACCC
ACGCCGAAACAAGCGCTCATGAGCCCGAAGTGGCGAGCCCGATCTTCCCCATCGGTGATGTCGGCGATAT
AGGCGCCAGCAACCGCACCTGTGGCGCCGGTGATGCCGGCCACGATGCGTCCGGCGTAGAGGATCGAGAT
CTCGATCCCGCGAAATTAATACGACTCACTATAGGGGAATTGTGAGCGGATAACAATTCCCCTCTAGAAA
TAATTTTGTTTAACTTTAAGAAGGAGATATACCATGGGCAGCAGCCATCATCATCATCATCACAGCAGCG
GCCTGGTGCCGCGCGGCAGCCATATGAAGGAGTCGACATTGGAAGCCATCGGTTATATTTGCCAAGATAT
AGACCCAGAGCAGCTACAAGATAAATCCAATGAGATTCTGACTGCCATAATCCAGGGGATGAGGAAAGAA
GAGCCTAGTAATAATGTGAAGCTAGCTGCTACGAATGCACTCCTGAACTCATTGGAGTTCACCAAAGCAA
ACTTTGATAAAGAGTCTGAAAGGCACTTTATTATGCAGGTGGTCTGTGAAGCCACACAGTGTCCAGATAC
GAGGGTACGAGTGGCTGCTTTACAGAATCTGGTGAAGATAATGTCCTTATATTATCAGTACATGGAGACA
TATATGGGTCCTGCTCTTTTTGCAATCACAATCGAAGCAATGAAAAGTGACATTGATGAGGTGGCTTTAC
AAGGGATAGAATTCTGGTCCAATGTCTGTGATGAGGAAATGGATTTGGCCATTGAAGCTTCAGAGGCAGC
AGAACAAGGACGGCCCCCTGAGCACACCAGCAAGTTTTATGCGAAGGGAGCACTACAGTATCTGGTTCCA
ATCCTCACACAGACACTAACTAAACAGGACGAAAATGATGATGACGATGACTGGAACCCCTGCAAAGCAG
CAGGGGTGTGCCTCATGCTTCTGGCCACCTGCTGTGAAGATGACATTGTCCCACATGTCCTCCCCTTCAT
TAAAGAACACATCAAGAACCCAGATTGGCGGTACCGGGATGCAGCAGTGATGGCTTTTGGTTGTATCTTG
GAAGGACCAGAGCCCAGTCAGCTCAAACCACTAGTTATACAGGCTATGCCCACCCTAATAGAATTAATGA
AAGACCCCAGTGTAGTTGTTCGAGATACAGCTGCATGGACTGTAGGCAGAATTTGTGAGCTGCTTCCTGA
AGCTGCCATCAATGATGTCTACTTGGCTCCCCTGCTACAGTGTCTGATTGAGGGTCTCAGTGCTGAACCC
AGAGTGGCTTCAAATGTGTGCTGGGCTTTCTCCAGTCTGGCTGAAGCTGCTTATGAAGCTGCAGACGTTG
CTGATGATCAGGAAGAACCAGCTACTTACTGCTTATCTTCTTCATTTGAACTCATAGTTCAGAAGCTCCT
AGAGACTACAGACAGACCTGATGGACACCAGAACAACCTGAGGAGTTCTGCATATGAATCTCTGATGGAA
ATTGTGAAAAACAGTGCCAAGGATTGTTATCCTGCTGTCCAGAAAACGACTTTGGTCATCATGGAACGAC
TGCAACAGGTTCTTCAGATGGAGTCACATATCCAGAGCACATCCGATAGAATCCAGTTCAATGACCTTCA
GTCTTTACTCTGTGCAACTCTTCAGAATGTTCTTCGGAAAGTGCAACATCAAGATGCTTTGCAGATCTCT
GATGTGGTTATGGCCTCCCTGTTAAGGATGTTCCAAAGCACAGCTGGGTCTGGGGGAGTACAAGAGGATG
CCCTGATGGCAGTTAGCACACTGGTGGAAGTGTTGGGTGGTGAATTCCTCAAGTACATGGAGGCCTTTAA
ACCCTTCCTGGGCATTGGATTAAAAAATTATGCTGAATACCAGGTTTGTTTGGCAGCTGTGGGCTTAGTG
GGAGACTTGTGCCGTGCCCTGCAATCCAACATCATACCTTTCTGTGACGAGGTGATGCAGCTGCTTCTGG
AAAATTTGGGGAATGAGAACGTCCACAGGTCTGTGAAGCCGCAGATTCTGTCAGTGTTTGGTGATATTGC
CCTTGCTATTGGAGGAGAGTTTAAAAAATACTTAGAGGTTGTATTGAATACTCTTCAGCAGGCCTCCCAA
GCCCAGGTGGACAAGTCAGACTATGACATGGTGGATTATCTGAATGAGCTAAGGGAAAGCTGCTTGGAAG
CCTATACTGGAATCGTCCAGGGATTAAAGGGGGATCAGGAGAACGTACACCCGGATGTGATGCTGGTACA
ACCCAGAGTAGAATTTATTCTGTCTTTCATTGACCACATTGCTGGAGATGAGGATCACACAGATGGAGTA
GTAGCTTGTGCTGCTGGACTAATAGGGGACTTATGTACAGCATTTGGGAAGGATGTACTGAAATTAGTAG
AAGCTAGGCCAATGATCCATGAATTGTTAACTGAAGGGCGGAGATCGAAGACTAACAAAGCAAAAACCCT
TGCTACATGGGCAACAAAAGAACTGAGGAAACTGAAGAACCAAGCTTGACTCGAGCACCACCACCACCAC
CACTGAGATCCGGCTGCTAACAAAGCCCGAAAGGAAGCTGAGTTGGCTGCTGCCACCGCTGAGCAATAAC
TAGCATAACCCCTTGGGGCCTCTAAACGGGTCTTGAGGGGTTTTTTGCTGAAAGGAGGAACTATATCCGG
ATTGGCGAATGGG
[124 nt withheld, positions 3864-3987]
C
[91 nt withheld, positions 3989-4079]
A
[49 nt withheld, positions 4081-4129]
CCTTTGACGTTGGAGTCCACGTTCTTT
[37 nt withheld, positions 4157-4193]
ACCCTATCTCGGTCTATTCTTTTGATTTATAAGGGATTTTGCCGATTTCGGCCTATTGGTTAAAAAATGA
GCTGATTTAACAAAAATTTAACGCGAATTTTAACAAAATATTAACGCTTACAATTTAGGTGGCACTTTTC
GGGGAAATGTGCGCGGAACCCCTATTTGTTTATTTTTCTAAATACATTCAAATATGTATCCGCTCATGAA
TTAATTCTTAGAAAAACTCATCGAGCATCAAATGAAACTTCAATTTATTCATATCAGGATTATCAATACC
ATATTTTTGAAAAAGCCGTTTCTGTAATGAAGGAGAAAACTCACCGAGGCAGTTCCATAGGATGGCAAGA
TCCTGGTATCGGTCTGCGATTCCGACTCGTCCAACATCAATACAACCTATTAATTTCCCCTCGTCAAAAA
TAAGGTTATCAAGTGAGAAATCACCATGAGTGACGACTGAATCCGGTGAGAATGGCAAAAGTTTATGCAT
TTCTTTCCAGACTTGTTCAACAGGCCAGCCATTACGCTCGTCATCAAAATCACTCGCATCAACCAAACCG
TTATTCATTCGTGATTGCGCCTGAGCGAGACGAAATACGCGATCGCTGTTAAAAGGACAATTACAAACAG
GAATCGAATGCAACCGGCGCAGGAACACTGCCAGCGCATCAACAATATTTTCACCTGAATCAGGATATTC
TTCTAATACCTGGAATGCTGTTTTCCCGGGGATCGCAGTGGTGAGTAACCATGCATCATCAGGAGTACGG
ATAAAATGCTTGATGGTCGGAAGAGGCATAAATTCCGTCAGCCAGTTTAGTCTGACCATCTCATCTGTAA
CATCATTGGCAACGCTACCTTTGCCATGTTTCAGAAACAACTCTGGCGCATCGGGCTTCCCATACAATCG
ATAGATTGTCGCACCTGATTGCCCGACATTATCGCGAGCCCATTTATACCCATATAAATCAGCATCCATG
TTGGAATTTAATCGCGGCCTAGAGCAAGACGTTTCCCGTTGAATATGGCTCATAACACCCCTTGTATTAC
TGTTTATGTAAGCAGACAGTTTTATTGTTCATGACCAAAATCCCTTAACGTGAGTTTTCGTTCCACTGAG
CGTCAGACCCCGTAGAAAAGATCAAAGGATCTTCTTGAGATCCTTTTTTTCTGCGCGTAATCTGCTGCTT
GCAAACAAAAAAACCACCGCTACCAGCGGTGGTTTGTTTGCCGGATCAAGAGCTACCAACTCTTTTTCCG
AAGGTAACTGGCTTCAGCAGAGCGCAGATACCAAATACTGTCCTTCTAGTGTAGCCGTAGTTAGGCCACC
ACTTCAAGAACTCTGTAGCACCGCCTACATACCTCGCTCTGCTAATCCTGTTACCAGTGGCTGCTGCCAG
TGGCGATAAGTCGTGTCTTACCGGGTTGGACTCAAGACGATAGTTACCGGATAAGGCGCAGCGGTCGGGC
TGAACGGGGGGTTCGTGCACACAGCCCAGCTTGGAGCGAACGACCTACACCGAACTGAGATACCTACAGC
GTGAGCTATGAGAAAGCGCCACGCTTCCCGAAGGGAGAAAGGCGGACAGGTATCCGGTAAGCGGCAGGGT
CGGAACAGGAGAGCGCACGAGGGAGCTTCCAGGGGGAAACGCCTGGTATCTTTATAGTCCTGTCGGGTTT
CGCCACCTCTGACTTGAGCGTCGATTTTTGTGATGCTCGTCAGGGGGGCGGAGCCTATGGAAAAACGCCA
GCAACGCGGCCTTTTTACGGTTCCTGGCCTTTTGCTGGCCTTTTGCTCACATGTTCTTTCCTGCGTTATC
CCCTGATTCTGTGGATAACCGTATTACCGCCTTTGAGTGAGCTGATACCGCTCGCCGCAGCCGAACGACC
GAGCGCAGCGAGTCAGTGAGCGAGGAAGCGGAAGAGCGCCTGATGCGGTATTTTCTCCTTACGCATCTGT
GCGGTATTTCACACCGCAATGGTGCACTCTCAGTACAATCTGCTCTGATGCCGCATAGTTAAGCCAGTAT
ACACTCCGCTATCGCTACGTGACTGGGTCATGGCTGCGCCCCGACACCCGCCAACACCCGCTGACGCGCC
CTGACGGGCTTGTCTGCTCCCGGCATCCGCTTACAGACAAGCTGTGACCGTCTCCGGGAGCTGCATGTGT
CAGAGGTTTTCACCGTCATCACCGAAACGCGCGAGGCAGCTGCGGTAAAGCTCATCAGCGTGGTCGTGAA
GCGATTCACAGATGTCTGCCTGTTCATCCGCGTCCAGCTCGTTGAGTTTCTCCAGAAGCGTTAATGTCTG
GCTTCTGATAAAGCGGGCCATGTTAAGGGCGGTTTTTTCCTGTTTGGTCACTGATGCCTCCGTGTAAGGG
GGATTTCTGTTCATGGGGGTAATGATACCGATGAAACGAGAGAGGATGCTCACGATACGGGTTACTGATG
ATGAACATGCCCGGTTACTGGAACGTTGTGAGGGTAAACAACTGGCGGTATGGATGCGGCGGGACCAGAG
AAAAATCACTCAGGGTCAATGCCAGCGCTTCGTTAATACAGATGTAGGTGTTCCACAGGGTAGCCAGCAG
CATCCTGCGATGCAGATCCGGAACATAATGGTGCAGGGCGCTGACTTCCGCGTTTCCAGACTTTACGAAA
CACGGAAACCGAAGACCATTCATGTTGTTGCTCAGGTCGCAGACGTTTTGCAGCAGCAGTCGCTTCACGT
TCGCTCGCGTATCGGTGATTCATTCTGCTAACCAGTAAGGCAACCCCGCCAGCCTAGCCGGGTCCTCAAC
GACAGGAGCACGATCATGCGCACCCGTGGGGCCGCCATGCCGGCGATAATGGCCTGCTTCTCGCCGAAAC
GTTTGGTGGCGGGACCAGTGACGAAGGCTTGAGCGAGGGCGTGCAAGATTCCGAATACCGCAAGCGACAG
GCCGATCATCGTCGCGCTCCAGCGAAAGCGGTCCTCGCCGAAAATGACCCAGAGCGCTGCCGGCACCTGT
CCTACGAGTTGCATGATAAAGAAGACAGTCATAAGTGCGGCGACGATAGTCATGCCCCGCGCCCACCGGA
AGGAGCTGACTGGGTTGAAGGCTCTCAAGGGCATCGGTCGAGATCCCGGTGCCTAATGAGTGAGCTAACT
TACATTAATTGCGTTGCGCTCACTGCCCGCTTTCCAGTCGGGAAACCTGTCGTGCCAGCTGCATTAATGA
ATCGGCCAACGCGCGGGGAGAGGCGGTTTGCGTATTGGGCGCCAGGGTGGTTTTTCTTTTCACCAGTGAG
AC
Features (pLannotate 1.2.2; 21 found; start..end, strand, type, name):
    961..1038    -  promoter       lacI promoter: lacI
   1046..1325    -  CDS            TcR (fragment): tetracycline efflux protein; tet; confers resistance to tetracycline
   1347..1365    +  promoter       T7 promoter: promoter for bacteriophage T7 RNA polymerase
   1366..1390    +  protein_bind   lac operator: The lac repressor binds to the lac operator to inhibit transcription in E. coli. This inhibition can be relieved by adding lactose or isopropyl-β-D-thiogalactopyranoside (IPTG). lac repressor encoded by lacI
   1405..1427    +  RBS            RBS: efficient ribosome binding site from bacteriophage T7 gene 10 (Olins and Rangwala, 1989)
   1446..1462    +  CDS            capTEV™ (fragment): composite tag for in vivo biotinylation, TEV protease cleavage, and 6xHis tagging
   1473..1490    +  CDS            thrombin site: thrombin recognition and cleavage site
   1491..3686    +  CDS            KPNB1 (fragment): IMB1_HUMAN - Also known as NTF97. Experimental evidence at protein level: Swiss-Prot protein existence level 1. Functions in nuclear protein import, either in association with an adapter protein, like an importin-alpha subunit, which binds to nuclear localization signals (NLS) in cargo substrates, or by acting as autonomous nuclear transport receptor. Acting autonomously, serves itself as NLS receptor. Docking of the importin/substrate complex to the nuclear pore complex (NPC) is mediated by KPNB1 through binding to nucleoporin FxFG repeats and the complex is subsequently translocated through
   3696..3713    +  CDS            9xHis (fragment): 9xHis affinity tag
   3723..3772    +  CDS            SET1 (fragment): solubility-enhancement tag derived from T7 phage gene 10B
   3780..3827    +  terminator     T7 terminator: transcription terminator for bacteriophage T7 RNA polymerase
   3864..4292    +  rep_origin     f1 ori (sequence partly withheld): f1 bacteriophage origin of replication; arrow indicates direction of (+) strand synthesis
   4345..4402    +  promoter       AmpR promoter (fragment): bla
   4411..5226    -  CDS            KanR: aminoglycoside phosphotransferase; aph(3')-Ia; confers resistance to kanamycin in bacteria or G418 (Geneticin®) in eukaryotes
   5348..5936    +  rep_origin     ori: high-copy-number ColE1/pMB1/pBR322/pUC origin of replication
   6122..6261    -  misc_feature   bom: basis of mobility region from pBR322
   6363..6554    -  CDS            rop: Rop protein, which maintains plasmids at low copy number; rop
   6571..6951    +  CDS            YPB1_ECOLX: Protein predicted: Swiss-Prot protein existence level 4. From Escherichia coli.
   7023..7314    -  CDS            TcR (fragment): tetracycline efflux protein; tet; confers resistance to tetracycline
   7329..7350    -  protein_bind   CAP binding site: CAP binding activates transcription in the presence of cAMP. E. coli catabolite activator protein
   7363..960     -  CDS            lacI (across the origin): lac repressor; lacI; The lac repressor binds to the lac operator to inhibit transcription in E. coli. This inhibition can be relieved by adding lactose or isopropyl-β-D-thiogalactopyranoside (IPTG).
