[The description below was written by a language model from this plasmid's Addgene catalogue record, the feature table of its GenBank file and pLannotate feature annotations shown in this document.]
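Description:
pET28-KPNB1 is a bacterial expression plasmid of about 7.5 kb, built on the pET28a(+) backbone, for producing His-tagged human KPNB1 (importin beta-1, also known as IMB1, IPO1 or NTF97) in E. coli. It replicates from a ColE1/pBR322-type origin and is selected with kanamycin through the aph(3')-Ia (KanR) gene. The backbone also carries the rop gene and the pBR322 bom region. The catalogue lists the plasmid as high copy, although Rop normally acts to lower copy number. An f1 phage origin is present as well, along with small remnant fragments of pBR322 sequence such as partial tetracycline-resistance gene segments that have no function here.

The KPNB1 coding sequence, inserted by Gibson assembly, sits in the standard pET expression cassette: a T7 promoter followed by a lac operator, the phage T7 gene 10 ribosome binding site, and a downstream T7 terminator. The plasmid-borne lacI gene supplies lac repressor, so transcription is held off until induction with IPTG in a host that provides T7 RNA polymerase. The open reading frame begins with an N-terminal 6xHis tag and a thrombin cleavage site that allows removal of that tag, and a second 6xHis tag follows the insert at the C terminus. The automated annotation marks the KPNB1 match as a fragment, so the record does not clearly establish that the entire coding sequence is present. KPNB1 is a nuclear transport receptor that carries cargo into the nucleus, either with an importin-alpha adapter or on its own, and docks at the nuclear pore through nucleoporin FxFG repeats. The construct is suited to making recombinant protein for metal-affinity purification.
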