Addgene plasmid #163441: pET28-KPNB1
Purpose: Bacterial expression of His-tagged KPNB1 in the pET28 protein expression backbone
Depositing lab: Sanford Simon. Depositing organization: Rockefeller University.
Backbone
  Vector backbone: pET28 a (+)
  Vector type: Bacterial Expression
Growth in bacteria
  Bacterial resistance: Kanamycin, 50 μg/mL
  Growth temperature: 37°C
  Growth strain: DH5alpha
  Copy number: High Copy
Gene/Insert
  Gene/Insert name: KPNB1 (alt names: IMB1; IPO1)
  Species: H. sapiens (human)
  Entrez Gene: KPNB1 (a.k.a. IMB1, IPO1, IPOB, Impnb, NTF97)
  Promoter: T7
  Tag / fusion protein: 6xHis (N terminal on insert); 6xHis (C terminal on insert)
  Cloning method: Gibson Cloning
Terms and licenses: Academic/Nonprofit Terms; Industry Terms: Not Available to Industry
How to cite: pET28-KPNB1 was a gift from Sanford Simon (Addgene plasmid # 163441)
